>Addgene plasmid #204860 | pRK5 BMPS WT-6xHis | addgene full sequence | sequence record 444263 | Addgene NGS Result
TTCGAGCTCGCCCGACATTGATTATTGACTAGTTATTAATAGTAATCAATTACGGGGTCATTAGTTCATA
GCCCATATATGGAGTTCCGCGTTACATAACTTACGGTAAATGGCCCGCCTGGCTGACCGCCCAACGACCC
CCGCCCATTGACGTCAATAATGACGTATGTTCCCATAGTAACGCCAATAGGGACTTTCCATTGACGTCAA
TGGGTGGAGTATTTACGGTAAACTGCCCACTTGGCAGTACATCAAGTGTATCATATGCCAAGTACGCCCC
CTATTGACGTCAATGACGGTAAATGGCCCGCCTGGCATTATGCCCAGTACATGACCTTATGGGACTTTCC
TACTTGGCAGTACATCTACGTATTAGTCATCGCTATTACCATGGTGATGCGGTTTTGGCAGTACATCAAT
GGGCGTGGATAGCGGTTTGACTCACGGGGATTTCCAAGTCTCCACCCCATTGACGTCAATGGGAGTTTGT
TTTGGCACCAAAATCAACGGGACTTTCCAAAATGTCGTAACAACTCCGCCCCATTGACGCAAATGGGCGG
TAGGCGTGTACGGTGGGAGGTCTATATAAGCAGAGCTCGTTTAGTGAACCGTCAGATCGCCTGGAGACGC
CATCCACGCTGTTTTGACCTCCATAGAAGACACCGGGACCGATCCAGCCTCCGCGGCCGGGAACGGTGCA
TTGGAACGCGGATTCCCCGTGCCAAGAGTGACGTAAGTACCGCCTATAGAGTCTATAGGCCCACCCCCTT
GGCTTCGTTAGAACGCGGCTACAATTAATACATAACCTTATGTATCATACACATACGATTTAGGTGACAC
TATAGAATAACATCCACTTTGCCTTTCTCTCCACAGGTGTCCACTCCCAGGTCCAACTGCACCTCGGTTC
TATCGATTGAATTCACCATGGCGCAGGAGGTAGACACGGCACAGGGCGCCGAGATGCGGCGGGGCGCGGG
CGCGGCTCGGGGACGCGCTTCCTGGTGCTGGGCCCTGGCGCTGCTTTGGCTCGCGGTGGTTCCGGGCTGG
TCCCGGGTCTCGGGCATCCCCTCCCGGCGCCACTGGCCGGTGCCCTACAAGCGCTTTGACTTCCGTCCAA
AACCTGATCCTTATTGTCAAGCTAAGTATACTTTCTGTCCAACTGGCTCACCTATCCCAGTTATGGAGGG
TGATGATGACATTGAAGTTTTTCGATTACAAGCCCCAGTATGGGAATTTAAATATGGAGACCTCCTGGGA
CACTTGAAAATTATGCATGATGCCATTGGATTCAGAAGTACATTAACTGGCAAGAACTACACAATGGAAT
GGTATGAACTTTTCCAACTTGGCAACTGTACATTTCCCCATCTCCGACCTGAAATGGATGCCCCTTTCTG
GTGTAATCAAGGCGCTGCCTGCTTTTTTGAGGGAATTGATGATGTTCACTGGAAGGAAAATGGGACATTA
GTTCAAGTAGCAACTATATCAGGAAACATGTTCAACCAAATGGCAAAGTGGGTGAAACAGGACAATGAAA
CAGGAATTTATTATGAGACATGGAATGTAAAAGCCAGCCCAGAAAAGGGGGCAGAGACATGGTTTGATTC
CTACGACTGTTCCAAATTTGTGTTAAGGACCTTTAACAAGTTGGCTGAATTTGGAGCAGAGTTCAAGAAC
ATAGAAACCAACTATACAAGAATATTTCTTTACAGTGGAGAACCTACTTATCTGGGAAATGAAACATCTG
TTTTTGGGCCAACAGGAAACAAGACTCTTGGTTTAGCCATAAAAAGATTTTATTACCCCTTCAAACCACA
TTTGCCAACTAAAGAATTTCTGTTGAGTCTCTTGCAAATTTTTGATGCAGTGATTGTGCACAAACAGTTC
TATTTGTTTTATAATTTTGAATATTGGTTTTTACCTATGAAATTCCCTTTTATTAAAATAACATATGAAG
AAATCCCTTTACCTATCAGAAACAAAACACTCTCTGGTTTAGGAGGTGGAGGTAGTCATCATCACCATCA
CCACTAGGCGGCCGCTAAGTAAGTAAGGATCCCCAGCTTGGCCGCCATGGCCCAACTTGTTTATTGCAGC
TTATAATGGTTACAAATAAAGCAATAGCATCACAAATTTCACAAATAAAGCATTTTTTTCACTGCATTCT
AGTTGTGGTTTGTCCAAACTCATCAATGTATCTTATCATGTCTGGATCGGGAATTAATTCGGCGCAGCAC
CATGGCCTGAAATAACCTCTGAAAGAGGAACTTGGTTAGGTACCTTCTGAGGCGGAAAGAACCAGCTGTG
GAATGTGTGTCAGTTAGGGTGTGGAAAGTCCCCAGGCTCCCCAGCAGGCAGAAGTATGCAAAGCATGCAT
CTCAATTAGTCAGCAACCAGGTGTGGAAAGTCCCCAGGCTCCCCAGCAGGCAGAAGTATGCAAAGCATGC
ATCTCAATTAGTCAGCAACCATAGTCCCGCCCCTAACTCCGCCCATCCCGCCCCTAACTCCGCCCAGTTC
CGCCCATTCTCCGCCCCATGGCTGACTAATTTTTTTTATTTATGCAGAGGCCGAGGCCGCCTCGGCCTCT
GAGCTATTCCAGAAGTAGTGAGGAGGCTTTTTTGGAGGCCTAGGCTTTTGCAAAAAGCTGTTAACAGCTT
GGCACTGGCCGTCGTTTTACAACGTCGTGACTGGGAAAACCCTGGCGTTACCCAACTTAATCGCCTTGCA
GCACATCCCCCTTTCGCCAGCTGGCGTAATAGCGAAGAGGCCCGCACCGATCGCCCTTCCCAACAGTTGC
GCAGCCTGAATGGCGAATGGCGCCTGATGCGGTATTTTCTCCTTACGCATCTGTGCGGTATTTCACACCG
CATA
[142 nt withheld, positions 2875-3016]
C
[141 nt withheld, positions 3018-3158]
CCTTTGACGTTGGAGTCCACGTTCTTT
[37 nt withheld, positions 3186-3222]
ACCCTATCTCGGGCTATTCTTTTGATTTATAAGGGATTTTGCCGATTTCGGCCTATTGGTTAAAAAATGA
GCTGATTTAACAAAAATTTAACGCGAATTTTAACAAAATATTAACGTTTACAATTTTATGGTGCACTCTC
AGTACAATCTGCTCTGATGCCGCATAGTTAAGCCAGCCCCGACACCCGCCAACACCCGCTGACGCGCCCT
GACGGGCTTGTCTGCTCCCGGCATCCGCTTACAGACAAGCTGTGACCGTCTCCGGGAGCTGCATGTGTCA
GAGGTTTTCACCGTCATCACCGAAACGCGCGAGACGAAAGGGCCTCGTGATACGCCTATTTTTATAGGTT
AATGTCATGATAATAATGGTTTCTTAGACGTCAGGTGGCACTTTTCGGGGAAATGTGCGCGGAACCCCTA
TTTGTTTATTTTTCTAAATACATTCAAATATGTATCCGCTCATGAGACAATAACCCTGATAAATGCTTCA
ATAATATTGAAAAAGGAAGAGTATGAGTATTCAACATTTCCGTGTCGCCCTTATTCCCTTTTTTGCGGCA
TTTTGCCTTCCTGTTTTTGCTCACCCAGAAACGCTGGTGAAAGTAAAAGATGCTGAAGATCAGTTGGGTG
CACGAGTGGGTTACATCGAACTGGATCTCAACAGCGGTAAGATCCTTGAGAGTTTTCGCCCCGAAGAACG
TTTTCCAATGATGAGCACTTTTAAAGTTCTGCTATGTGGCGCGGTATTATCCCGTATTGACGCCGGGCAA
GAGCAACTCGGTCGCCGCATACACTATTCTCAGAATGACTTGGTTGAGTACTCACCAGTCACAGAAAAGC
ATCTTACGGATGGCATGACAGTAAGAGAATTATGCAGTGCTGCCATAACCATGAGTGATAACACTGCGGC
CAACTTACTTCTGACAACGATCGGAGGACCGAAGGAGCTAACCGCTTTTTTGCACAACATGGGGGATCAT
GTAACTCGCCTTGATCGTTGGGAACCGGAGCTGAATGAAGCCATACCAAACGACGAGCGTGACACCACGA
TGCCTGTAGCAATGGCAACAACGTTGCGCAAACTATTAACTGGCGAACTACTTACTCTAGCTTCCCGGCA
ACAATTAATAGACTGGATGGAGGCGGATAAAGTTGCAGGACCACTTCTGCGCTCGGCCCTTCCGGCTGGC
TGGTTTATTGCTGATAAATCTGGAGCCGGTGAGCGTGGGTCTCGCGGTATCATTGCAGCACTGGGGCCAG
ATGGTAAGCCCTCCCGTATCGTAGTTATCTACACGACGGGGAGTCAGGCAACTATGGATGAACGAAATAG
ACAGATCGCTGAGATAGGTGCCTCACTGATTAAGCATTGGTAACTGTCAGACCAAGTTTACTCATATATA
CTTTAGATTGATTTAAAACTTCATTTTTAATTTAAAAGGATCTAGGTGAAGATCCTTTTTGATAATCTCA
TGACCAAAATCCCTTAACGTGAGTTTTCGTTCCACTGAGCGTCAGACCCCGTAGAAAAGATCAAAGGATC
TTCTTGAGATCCTTTTTTTCTGCGCGTAATCTGCTGCTTGCAAACAAAAAAACCACCGCTACCAGCGGTG
GTTTGTTTGCCGGATCAAGAGCTACCAACTCTTTTTCCGAAGGTAACTGGCTTCAGCAGAGCGCAGATAC
CAAATACTGTTCTTCTAGTGTAGCCGTAGTTAGGCCACCACTTCAAGAACTCTGTAGCACCGCCTACATA
CCTCGCTCTGCTAATCCTGTTACCAGTGGCTGCTGCCAGTGGCGATAAGTCGTGTCTTACCGGGTTGGAC
TCAAGACGATAGTTACCGGATAAGGCGCAGCGGTCGGGCTGAACGGGGGGTTCGTGCACACAGCCCAGCT
TGGAGCGAACGACCTACACCGAACTGAGATACCTACAGCGTGAGCTATGAGAAAGCGCCACGCTTCCCGA
AGGGAGAAAGGCGGACAGGTATCCGGTAAGCGGCAGGGTCGGAACAGGAGAGCGCACGAGGGAGCTTCCA
GGGGGAAACGCCTGGTATCTTTATAGTCCTGTCGGGTTTCGCCACCTCTGACTTGAGCGTCGATTTTTGT
GATGCTCGTCAGGGGGGCGGAGCCTATGGAAAAACGCCAGCAACGCGGCCTTTTTACGGTTCCTGGCCTT
TTGCTGGCCTTTTGCTCACATGTTCTTTCCTGCGTTATCCCCTGATTCTGTGGATAACCGTATTACCGCC
TTTGAGTGAGCTGATACCGCTCGCCGCAGCCGAACGACCGAGCGCAGCGAGTCAGTGAGCGAGGAAGCGG
AAGAGCGCCCAATACGCAAACCGCCTCTCCCCGCGCGTTGGCCGATTCATTAATGCAGCTGGCACGACAG
GTTTCCCGACTGGAAAGCGGGCAGTGAGCGCAACGCAATTAATGTGAGTTAGCTCACTCATTAGGCACCC
CAGGCTTTACACTTTATGCTTCCGGCTCGTATGTTGTGTGGAATTGTGAGCGGATAACAATTTCACACAG
GAAACAGCTATGACATGATTACGAATTAA
Features (pLannotate 1.2.2; 20 found; start..end, strand, type, name):
     14..393     +  enhancer       CMV enhancer: human cytomegalovirus immediate early enhancer
    394..597     +  promoter       CMV promoter: human cytomegalovirus (CMV) immediate early promoter
    733..776     +  intron         CMV intron (fragment): modified intron A from human cytomegalovirus
    828..846     +  promoter       SP6 promoter: promoter for bacteriophage SP6 RNA polymerase
    850..887     +  CDS            IgH signal sequence (fragment): signal sequence from the mouse immunoglobulin heavy chain variable region
    928..2001    +  CDS            CLN5: CLN5_HUMAN - Experimental evidence at protein level: Swiss-Prot protein existence level 1. Plays a role in influencing the retrograde trafficking of lysosomal sorting receptors SORT1 and IGF2R from the endosomes to the trans-Golgi network by controlling the recruitment of retromer complex to the endosomal membrane. Regulates the localization and activation of RAB7A which is required to recruit the retromer complex to the endosomal membrane (PubMed:22431521). From Homo sapiens (Human).
   2084..2218    +  polyA_signal   SV40 poly(A) signal: SV40 polyadenylation signal
   2287..2644    +  promoter       SV40 promoter: SV40 enhancer and early promoter
   2663..2817    +  CDS            lacZα (fragment): LacZα fragment of β-galactosidase; lacZ fragment
   2823..2874    -  misc_feature   bom (fragment): basis of mobility region from pBR322
   2893..3273    +  rep_origin     M13 ori (sequence partly withheld): M13 bacteriophage origin of replication; arrow indicates direction of (+) strand synthesis
   3349..3398    -  misc_feature   bom (fragment): basis of mobility region from pBR322
   3500..3535    -  CDS            rop (fragment): Rop protein, which maintains plasmids at low copy number; rop
   3630..3734    +  promoter       AmpR promoter: bla
   3735..4595    +  CDS            AmpR: β-lactamase; bla; confers resistance to ampicillin, carbenicillin, and related antibiotics
   4766..5354    +  rep_origin     ori: high-copy-number ColE1/pMB1/pBR322/pUC origin of replication
   5537..5629    +  CDS            lacI (fragment): lac repressor; lacI; The lac repressor binds to the lac operator to inhibit transcription in E. coli. This inhibition can be relieved by adding lactose or isopropyl-β-D-thiogalactopyranoside (IPTG).
   5642..5663    +  protein_bind   CAP binding site: CAP binding activates transcription in the presence of cAMP. E. coli catabolite activator protein
   5678..5708    +  promoter       lac promoter: promoter for the E. coli lac operon
   5716..5732    +  protein_bind   lac operator: The lac repressor binds to the lac operator to inhibit transcription in E. coli. This inhibition can be relieved by adding lactose or isopropyl-β-D-thiogalactopyranoside (IPTG). lac repressor encoded by lacI
