[The description below was written by a language model from this plasmid's Addgene catalogue record and pLannotate feature annotations shown in this document.]
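Description:
pRK5 BMPS WT-6xHis is a mammalian expression plasmid of about 5.8 kb, built on the pRK5 backbone, for producing recombinant wild-type human BMPS, the name the record gives to the product of the CLN5 gene. In bacteria it is maintained as a high-copy plasmid through a ColE1/pUC-type origin and selected with ampicillin via the β-lactamase gene and its native promoter. The backbone also carries an M13 phage origin for single-stranded DNA production. It also has several annotated remnants of earlier cloning vectors (fragments of lacZα, lacI, rop and bom, plus a lac promoter/operator region) with no evident role in expression. No mammalian selection marker is annotated, which fits transient transfection use. An SV40 enhancer/early promoter region sits downstream of the expression cassette.

The expression cassette is driven by the human cytomegalovirus immediate-early enhancer and promoter, followed by a fragment of CMV intron A and an SP6 promoter that could support in vitro transcription. A short match to the mouse immunoglobulin heavy-chain signal sequence is annotated just upstream of the CLN5 coding sequence. It is detected only as a fragment, and the record does not say whether it is part of the expressed protein. The CLN5 open reading frame was inserted by Gibson assembly and, according to the catalogue entry, carries a C-terminal 6xHis tag, although the feature table does not annotate the tag separately. Transcripts terminate at an SV40 polyadenylation signal. The His tag allows metal-affinity purification and antibody detection, consistent with the stated purpose of expressing recombinant wild-type protein in mammalian cells, where it would presumably serve as the reference for any mutant versions.
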