Addgene plasmid #204860: pRK5 BMPS WT-6xHis
Purpose: Mammalian expression of recombinant BMPS WT
Depositing lab: Monther Abu-Remaileh. Depositing organization: Stanford University.
Backbone
  Vector backbone: pRK5
  Vector type: Mammalian Expression
Growth in bacteria
  Bacterial resistance: Ampicillin, 100 μg/mL
  Growth temperature: 37°C
  Growth strain: DH5alpha
  Copy number: High Copy
Gene/Insert
  Gene/Insert name: BMPS
  Species: H. sapiens (human)
  Entrez Gene: CLN5
  Tag / fusion protein: 6xHis (C terminal on insert)
  Cloning method: Gibson Cloning
Terms and licenses: Academic/Nonprofit Terms; Industry Terms: Not Available to Industry
How to cite: pRK5 BMPS WT-6xHis was a gift from Monther Abu-Remaileh (Addgene plasmid # 204860)
